Addgene plasmid #86737: myc-UVRAG S498A
Purpose: N-terminal myc-tagged protein expression in mammalian cells
Depositing lab: Do-Hyung Kim. Depositing organization: University of Minnesota. Publication: mTORC1 phosphorylates UVRAG to negatively regulate autophagosome and endosome maturation. Kim YM, Jung CH, Seo M, Kim EK, Park JM, Bae SS, Kim DH. Mol Cell. 2015 Jan 22;57(2):207-18. doi: 10.1016/j.molcel.2014.11.013. Epub 2014 Dec 18. PubMed 25533187.
Backbone
  Vector backbone: pRK5
  Vector type: Mammalian Expression
Growth in bacteria
  Bacterial resistance: Ampicillin, 100 μg/mL
  Growth temperature: 37°C
  Growth strain: DH5alpha
  Copy number: Unknown
Gene/Insert
  Gene/Insert name: human UVRAG
  Species: H. sapiens (human)
  Insert size (bp): 2100
  Mutation: S498A
  Entrez Gene: UVRAG (a.k.a. DHTX, VPS38, p63)
  Promoter: CMV
  Tag / fusion protein: myc (N terminal on insert)
  Cloning method: Unknown
  Sequencing primers: 5′ CMV-F
Terms and licenses: Academic/Nonprofit Terms; Industry Terms: Not Available to Industry
Depositor comments: IMAGE: 6186852
How to cite: myc-UVRAG S498A was a gift from Do-Hyung Kim (Addgene plasmid # 86737 ; http://n2t.net/addgene:86737 ; RRID:Addgene_86737)
