[The description below was written by a language model from this plasmid's Addgene catalogue record and pLannotate feature annotations shown in this document.]
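Description:
myc-UVRAG S498A is a mammalian expression plasmid built on the pRK5 backbone, about 6.9 kb in the sequenced record. It is propagated in E. coli through a high-copy ColE1/pUC-type origin and selected with ampicillin via the β-lactamase gene and its own promoter. The backbone also carries an M13 phage origin for single-stranded DNA production. Several vector remnants are annotated, including lacZα, lacI, rop and bom fragments and a lac promoter/operator. These appear to be leftovers of the vector's construction, with no role in expression. No mammalian selection marker is annotated, so the plasmid suits transient transfection.

The payload is human UVRAG (roughly 2.1 kb coding sequence) carrying a serine-to-alanine substitution at residue 498, with a myc epitope tag fused at the N terminus for detection or immunoprecipitation. Transcription is driven by the CMV immediate-early enhancer and promoter, followed by a fragment of CMV intron A, and is terminated by an SV40 polyadenylation signal. An SP6 promoter lies upstream of the insert and could support in vitro transcription. A short fragment matching an immunoglobulin heavy chain signal sequence is annotated upstream of the tag. It is partial and most likely a remnant of the pRK5 leader region, not a working secretion signal. An SV40 enhancer/early promoter region sits downstream of the poly(A) signal.

The alanine substitution removes a potential phosphorylation site. Given the associated study on mTORC1 phosphorylation of UVRAG in autophagosome and endosome maturation, the construct is presumably a non-phosphorylatable mutant for comparison with wild-type UVRAG, although the record does not explicitly say so.
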