Features (pLannotate 1.2.2; 21 found; start..end, strand, type, name):
     14..393     +  enhancer       CMV enhancer: human cytomegalovirus immediate early enhancer
    394..597     +  promoter       CMV promoter: human cytomegalovirus (CMV) immediate early promoter
    733..776     +  intron         CMV intron (fragment): modified intron A from human cytomegalovirus
    828..846     +  promoter       SP6 promoter: promoter for bacteriophage SP6 RNA polymerase
    850..887     +  CDS            IgH signal sequence (fragment): signal sequence from the mouse immunoglobulin heavy chain variable region
    972..991     +  CDS            Myc (fragment): Myc (human c-Myc proto-oncogene) epitope tag
   1026..3122    +  CDS            UVRAG: UVRAG_HUMAN - Experimental evidence at protein level: Swiss-Prot protein existence level 1. Involved in maintaining chromosomal stability. Promotes DNA double-strand break (DSB) repair by association with DNA-dependent protein kinase complex DNA-PK and activating it in non-homologous end joining (NHEJ) (PubMed:22542840). Required for centrosome stability and proper chromosome segregation (PubMed:22542840). From Homo sapiens (Human).
   3172..3306    +  polyA_signal   SV40 poly(A) signal: SV40 polyadenylation signal
   3375..3732    +  promoter       SV40 promoter: SV40 enhancer and early promoter
   3751..3905    +  CDS            lacZα (fragment): LacZα fragment of β-galactosidase; lacZ fragment
   3911..3962    -  misc_feature   bom (fragment): basis of mobility region from pBR322
   3981..4361    +  rep_origin     M13 ori (sequence partly withheld): M13 bacteriophage origin of replication; arrow indicates direction of (+) strand synthesis
   4437..4486    -  misc_feature   bom (fragment): basis of mobility region from pBR322
   4588..4623    -  CDS            rop (fragment): Rop protein, which maintains plasmids at low copy number; rop
   4718..4822    +  promoter       AmpR promoter: bla
   4823..5683    +  CDS            AmpR: β-lactamase; bla; confers resistance to ampicillin, carbenicillin, and related antibiotics
   5854..6442    +  rep_origin     ori: high-copy-number ColE1/pMB1/pBR322/pUC origin of replication
   6625..6717    +  CDS            lacI (fragment): lac repressor; lacI; The lac repressor binds to the lac operator to inhibit transcription in E. coli. This inhibition can be relieved by adding lactose or isopropyl-β-D-thiogalactopyranoside (IPTG).
   6730..6751    +  protein_bind   CAP binding site: CAP binding activates transcription in the presence of cAMP. E. coli catabolite activator protein
   6766..6796    +  promoter       lac promoter: promoter for the E. coli lac operon
   6804..6820    +  protein_bind   lac operator: The lac repressor binds to the lac operator to inhibit transcription in E. coli. This inhibition can be relieved by adding lactose or isopropyl-β-D-thiogalactopyranoside (IPTG). lac repressor encoded by lacI
>Addgene plasmid #86737 | myc-UVRAG S498A | addgene full sequence | sequence record 170502 | Addgene NGS Result
TTCGAGCTCGCCCGACATTGATTATTGACTAGTTATTAATAGTAATCAATTACGGGGTCATTAGTTCATA
GCCCATATATGGAGTTCCGCGTTACATAACTTACGGTAAATGGCCCGCCTGGCTGACCGCCCAACGACCC
CCGCCCATTGACGTCAATAATGACGTATGTTCCCATAGTAACGCCAATAGGGACTTTCCATTGACGTCAA
TGGGTGGAGTATTTACGGTAAACTGCCCACTTGGCAGTACATCAAGTGTATCATATGCCAAGTACGCCCC
CTATTGACGTCAATGACGGTAAATGGCCCGCCTGGCATTATGCCCAGTACATGACCTTATGGGACTTTCC
TACTTGGCAGTACATCTACGTATTAGTCATCGCTATTACCATGGTGATGCGGTTTTGGCAGTACATCAAT
GGGCGTGGATAGCGGTTTGACTCACGGGGATTTCCAAGTCTCCACCCCATTGACGTCAATGGGAGTTTGT
TTTGGCACCAAAATCAACGGGACTTTCCAAAATGTCGTAACAACTCCGCCCCATTGACGCAAATGGGCGG
TAGGCGTGTACGGTGGGAGGTCTATATAAGCAGAGCTCGTTTAGTGAACCGTCAGATCGCCTGGAGACGC
CATCCACGCTGTTTTGACCTCCATAGAAGACACCGGGACCGATCCAGCCTCCGCGGCCGGGAACGGTGCA
TTGGAACGCGGATTCCCCGTGCCAAGAGTGACGTAAGTACCGCCTATAGAGTCTATAGGCCCACCCCCTT
GGCTTCGTTAGAACGCGGCTACAATTAATACATAACCTTATGTATCATACACATACGATTTAGGTGACAC
TATAGAATAACATCCACTTTGCCTTTCTCTCCACAGGTGTCCACTCCCAGGTCCAACTGCACCTCGGTTC
TATCGATTGAATTCCCGAACCGACAGTCGGTCTCTTCACCAAGGCCATTCGCGCCACCATGGAGCAAAAG
CTCATTTCTGAGGAAGATCTCAATGGTGGTGGTGGTGGGTCGACCATGAGCGCCTCCGCGTCGGTCGGGG
GCCAGGTCCCCCAGCCACCCCCGGGCCCGGCCGCTGCTCTGCCTCCCGGTTCTGCCGCGCGGGCCCTGCA
TGTGGAGCTGCCGTCTCAGCAGCGGCGTCTTCGACATCTTCGGAACATTGCTGCCCGGAACATTGTTAAT
AGAAATGGCCATCAGCTCCTTGATACCTACTTTACACTTCACTTGTGTAGTACTGAAAAGATATATAAAG
AATTTTATAGAAGTGAAGTGATTAAGAATTCCTTGAATCCCACGTGGCGAAGTCTCGATTTTGGAATTAT
GCCAGACCGTCTTGATACATCTGTGTCTTGTTTCGTGGTGAAGATATGGGGTGGAAAGGAGAACATCTAC
CAGCTGTTGATTGAATGGAAAGTCTGTTTGGATGGGCTGAAATACTTGGGTCAGCAGATTCATGCCCGAA
ACCAAAATGAAATAATTTTTGGGCTGAATGATGGATACTATGGTGCTCCATTTGAACATAAGGGTTATTC
AAATGCTCAGAAGACTATTCTTCTGCAGGTGGATCAGAACTGTGTTCGCAATTCTTACGATGTCTTCTCT
TTGCTACGGCTTCATAGAGCCCAGTGTGCAATTAAACAGACTCAGGTAACTGTTCAGAAAATTGGAAAGG
AAATTGAAGAAAAACTAAGACTCACATCTACAAGCAATGAACTGAAAAAAAAAAGTGAATGCCTGCAGTT
AAAAATTTTGGTGCTTCAGAATGAACTGGAACGGCAGAAGAAAGCTTTGGGACGGGAGGTGGCATTACTG
CATAAGCAACAAATTGCATTACAAGACAAAGGAAGTGCATTTTCAGCTGAGCACCTCAAACTTCAACTCC
AGAAGGAATCCCTAAATGAGCTGAGGAAGGAGTGCACTGCAAAAAGAGAACTCTTCTTGAAGACTAATGC
TCAGTTGACAATTCGTTGCAGGCAGTTACTCTCTGAGCTTTCCTACATTTACCCTATTGATTTGAATGAA
CATAAGGATTACTTTGTATGCGGTGTCAAGTTGCCTAATTCTGAGGACTTCCAAGCAAAAGATGATGGAA
GCATTGCTGTTGCCCTTGGTTATACTGCACATCTGGTCTCCATGATTTCCTTTTTCCTACAAGTGCCCCT
CAGATATCCTATAATTCATAAGGGGTCTAGATCAACAATCAAAGACAATATCAATGACAAACTGACGGAA
AAGGAGAGAGAGTTTCCACTGTATCCAAAAGGAGGGGAGAAGTTGCAGTTTGATTATGGTGTCTATCTTC
TGAACAAAAATATAGCACAGCTAAGATATCAACATGGACTAGGGACTCCAGACTTGCGGCAAACCCTTCC
CAACCTGAAAAACTTCATGGAGCATGGACTAATGGTCAGGTGTGACAGACATCACACCTCCAGTGCAATC
CCTGTTCCTAAGAGACAAAGCTCCATATTTGGGGGTGCAGATGTAGGCTTCTCTGGGGGGATCCCTGCAC
CAGACAAAGGACATCGAAAACGGGCCAGCTCTGAGAATGAGAGACTTCAGTACAAAACCCCTCCTCCCAG
TTACAACTCAGCATTAGCCCAGCCTGTGACCACCGTCCCCTCCATGGGAGAGACCGAGAGAAAGATAACA
TCTCTATCCTCCTCCTTGGATACCTCCTTGGACTTCTCCAAAGAAAACAAGAAAAAAGGAGAGGATCTAG
TTGGCAGCTTAAACGGAGGCCACGCGAATGTGCACCCTAGCCAAGAACAAGGAGAAGCCCTCTCCGGGCA
CCGGGCCACAGTCAATGGCACTCTCCTACCCAGCGAGCAGGCCGGGTCCGCCAGTGTCCAGCTTCCAGGC
GAGTTCCACCCAGTCTCAGAAGCTGAGCTCTGCTGTACTGTGGAGCAAGCAGAAGAAATCATCGGGCTGG
AAGCCACAGGTTTCGCCTCAGGTGATCAGCTAGAAGCATTTAACTGCATCCCAGTGGACAGTGCTGTGGC
AGTAGAGTGTGACGAACAAGTTCTGGGAGAATTTGAAGAGTTCTCCCGAAGGATCTATGCACTGAATGAA
AACGTATCCAGCTTCCGCCGGCCGCGCAGGAGTTCCGATAAGTGAGCGGCCGCTAAGTAAGTAAGGATCC
CCAGCTTGGCCGCCATGGCCCAACTTGTTTATTGCAGCTTATAATGGTTACAAATAAAGCAATAGCATCA
CAAATTTCACAAATAAAGCATTTTTTTCACTGCATTCTAGTTGTGGTTTGTCCAAACTCATCAATGTATC
TTATCATGTCTGGATCGGGAATTAATTCGGCGCAGCACCATGGCCTGAAATAACCTCTGAAAGAGGAACT
TGGTTAGGTACCTTCTGAGGCGGAAAGAACCAGCTGTGGAATGTGTGTCAGTTAGGGTGTGGAAAGTCCC
CAGGCTCCCCAGCAGGCAGAAGTATGCAAAGCATGCATCTCAATTAGTCAGCAACCAGGTGTGGAAAGTC
CCCAGGCTCCCCAGCAGGCAGAAGTATGCAAAGCATGCATCTCAATTAGTCAGCAACCATAGTCCCGCCC
CTAACTCCGCCCATCCCGCCCCTAACTCCGCCCAGTTCCGCCCATTCTCCGCCCCATGGCTGACTAATTT
TTTTTATTTATGCAGAGGCCGAGGCCGCCTCGGCCTCTGAGCTATTCCAGAAGTAGTGAGGAGGCTTTTT
TGGAGGCCTAGGCTTTTGCAAAAAGCTGTTAACAGCTTGGCACTGGCCGTCGTTTTACAACGTCGTGACT
GGGAAAACCCTGGCGTTACCCAACTTAATCGCCTTGCAGCACATCCCCCTTTCGCCAGCTGGCGTAATAG
CGAAGAGGCCCGCACCGATCGCCCTTCCCAACAGTTGCGCAGCCTGAATGGCGAATGGCGCCTGATGCGG
TATTTTCTCCTTACGCATCTGTGCGGTATTTCACACCGCATA
[142 nt withheld, positions 3963-4104]
C
[141 nt withheld, positions 4106-4246]
CCTTTGACGTTGGAGTCCACGTTCTTT
[37 nt withheld, positions 4274-4310]
ACCCTATCTCGGGCTATTCTTTTGATTTATAAGGGATTTTGCCGATTTCGGCCTATTGGTTAAAAAATGA
GCTGATTTAACAAAAATTTAACGCGAATTTTAACAAAATATTAACGTTTACAATTTTATGGTGCACTCTC
AGTACAATCTGCTCTGATGCCGCATAGTTAAGCCAGCCCCGACACCCGCCAACACCCGCTGACGCGCCCT
GACGGGCTTGTCTGCTCCCGGCATCCGCTTACAGACAAGCTGTGACCGTCTCCGGGAGCTGCATGTGTCA
GAGGTTTTCACCGTCATCACCGAAACGCGCGAGACGAAAGGGCCTCGTGATACGCCTATTTTTATAGGTT
AATGTCATGATAATAATGGTTTCTTAGACGTCAGGTGGCACTTTTCGGGGAAATGTGCGCGGAACCCCTA
TTTGTTTATTTTTCTAAATACATTCAAATATGTATCCGCTCATGAGACAATAACCCTGATAAATGCTTCA
ATAATATTGAAAAAGGAAGAGTATGAGTATTCAACATTTCCGTGTCGCCCTTATTCCCTTTTTTGCGGCA
TTTTGCCTTCCTGTTTTTGCTCACCCAGAAACGCTGGTGAAAGTAAAAGATGCTGAAGATCAGTTGGGTG
CACGAGTGGGTTACATCGAACTGGATCTCAACAGCGGTAAGATCCTTGAGAGTTTTCGCCCCGAAGAACG
TTTTCCAATGATGAGCACTTTTAAAGTTCTGCTATGTGGCGCGGTATTATCCCGTATTGACGCCGGGCAA
GAGCAACTCGGTCGCCGCATACACTATTCTCAGAATGACTTGGTTGAGTACTCACCAGTCACAGAAAAGC
ATCTTACGGATGGCATGACAGTAAGAGAATTATGCAGTGCTGCCATAACCATGAGTGATAACACTGCGGC
CAACTTACTTCTGACAACGATCGGAGGACCGAAGGAGCTAACCGCTTTTTTGCACAACATGGGGGATCAT
GTAACTCGCCTTGATCGTTGGGAACCGGAGCTGAATGAAGCCATACCAAACGACGAGCGTGACACCACGA
TGCCTGTAGCAATGGCAACAACGTTGCGCAAACTATTAACTGGCGAACTACTTACTCTAGCTTCCCGGCA
ACAATTAATAGACTGGATGGAGGCGGATAAAGTTGCAGGACCACTTCTGCGCTCGGCCCTTCCGGCTGGC
TGGTTTATTGCTGATAAATCTGGAGCCGGTGAGCGTGGGTCTCGCGGTATCATTGCAGCACTGGGGCCAG
ATGGTAAGCCCTCCCGTATCGTAGTTATCTACACGACGGGGAGTCAGGCAACTATGGATGAACGAAATAG
ACAGATCGCTGAGATAGGTGCCTCACTGATTAAGCATTGGTAACTGTCAGACCAAGTTTACTCATATATA
CTTTAGATTGATTTAAAACTTCATTTTTAATTTAAAAGGATCTAGGTGAAGATCCTTTTTGATAATCTCA
TGACCAAAATCCCTTAACGTGAGTTTTCGTTCCACTGAGCGTCAGACCCCGTAGAAAAGATCAAAGGATC
TTCTTGAGATCCTTTTTTTCTGCGCGTAATCTGCTGCTTGCAAACAAAAAAACCACCGCTACCAGCGGTG
GTTTGTTTGCCGGATCAAGAGCTACCAACTCTTTTTCCGAAGGTAACTGGCTTCAGCAGAGCGCAGATAC
CAAATACTGTTCTTCTAGTGTAGCCGTAGTTAGGCCACCACTTCAAGAACTCTGTAGCACCGCCTACATA
CCTCGCTCTGCTAATCCTGTTACCAGTGGCTGCTGCCAGTGGCGATAAGTCGTGTCTTACCGGGTTGGAC
TCAAGACGATAGTTACCGGATAAGGCGCAGCGGTCGGGCTGAACGGGGGGTTCGTGCACACAGCCCAGCT
TGGAGCGAACGACCTACACCGAACTGAGATACCTACAGCGTGAGCTATGAGAAAGCGCCACGCTTCCCGA
AGGGAGAAAGGCGGACAGGTATCCGGTAAGCGGCAGGGTCGGAACAGGAGAGCGCACGAGGGAGCTTCCA
GGGGGAAACGCCTGGTATCTTTATAGTCCTGTCGGGTTTCGCCACCTCTGACTTGAGCGTCGATTTTTGT
GATGCTCGTCAGGGGGGCGGAGCCTATGGAAAAACGCCAGCAACGCGGCCTTTTTACGGTTCCTGGCCTT
TTGCTGGCCTTTTGCTCACATGTTCTTTCCTGCGTTATCCCCTGATTCTGTGGATAACCGTATTACCGCC
TTTGAGTGAGCTGATACCGCTCGCCGCAGCCGAACGACCGAGCGCAGCGAGTCAGTGAGCGAGGAAGCGG
AAGAGCGCCCAATACGCAAACCGCCTCTCCCCGCGCGTTGGCCGATTCATTAATGCAGCTGGCACGACAG
GTTTCCCGACTGGAAAGCGGGCAGTGAGCGCAACGCAATTAATGTGAGTTAGCTCACTCATTAGGCACCC
CAGGCTTTACACTTTATGCTTCCGGCTCGTATGTTGTGTGGAATTGTGAGCGGATAACAATTTCACACAG
GAAACAGCTATGACATGATTACGAATTAA
